>Addgene plasmid #142472 | TFORF0163 | addgene full sequence | sequence record 397209 | Addgene NGS Result
TTAATGTAGTCTTATGCAATACTCTTGTAGTCTTGCAACATGGTAACGATGAGTTAGCAACATGCCTTAC
AAGGAGAGAAAAAGCACCGTGCATGCCGATTGGTGGAAGTAAGGTGGTACGATCGTGCCTTATTAGGAAG
GCAACAGACGGGTCTGACATGGATTGGACGAACCACTGAATTGCCGCATTGCAGAGATATTGTATTTAAG
TGCCTAGCTCGATACATAAACGGGTCTCTCTGGTTAGACCAGATCTGAGCCTGGGAGCTCTCTGGCTAAC
TAGGGAACCCACTGCTTAAGCCTCAATAAAGCTTGCCTTGAGTGCTTCAAGTAGTGTGTGCCCGTCTGTT
GTGTGACTCTGGTAACTAGAGATCCCTCAGACCCTTTTAGTCAGTGTGGAAAATCTCTAGCAGTGGCGCC
CGAACAGGGACTTGAAAGCGAAAGGGAAACCAGAGGAGCTCTCTCGACGCAGGACTCGGCTTGCTGAAGC
GCGCACGGCAAGAGGCGAGGGGCGGCGACTGGTGAGTACGCCAAAAATTTTGACTAGCGGAGGCTAGAAG
GAGAGAGATGGGTGCGAGAGCGTCAGTATTAAGCGGGGGAGAATTAGATCGCGATGGGAAAAAATTCGGT
TAAGGCCAGGGGGAAAGAAAAAATATAAATTAAAACATATAGTATGGGCAAGCAGGGAGCTAGAACGATT
CGCAGTTAATCCTGGCCTGTTAGAAACATCAGAAGGCTGTAGACAAATACTGGGACAGCTACAACCATCC
CTTCAGACAGGATCAGAAGAACTTAGATCATTATATAATACAGTAGCAACCCTCTATTGTGTGCATCAAA
GGATAGAGATAAAAGACACCAAGGAAGCTTTAGACAAGATAGAGGAAGAGCAAAACAAAAGTAAGACCAC
CGCACAGCAAGCGGCCGCTGATCTTCAGACCTGGAGGAGGAGATATGAGGGACAATTGGAGAAGTGAATT
ATATAAATATAAAGTAGTAAAAATTGAACCATTAGGAGTAGCACCCACCAAGGCAAAGAGAAGAGTGGTG
CAGAGAGAAAAAAGAGCAGTGGGAATAGGAGCTTTGTTCCTTGGGTTCTTGGGAGCAGCAGGAAGCACTA
TGGGCGCAGCGTCAATGACGCTGACGGTACAGGCCAGACAATTATTGTCTGGTATAGTGCAGCAGCAGAA
CAATTTGCTGAGGGCTATTGAGGCGCAACAGCATCTGTTGCAACTCACAGTCTGGGGCATCAAGCAGCTC
CAGGCAAGAATCCTGGCTGTGGAAAGATACCTAAAGGATCAACAGCTCCTGGGGATTTGGGGTTGCTCTG
GAAAACTCATTTGCACCACTGCTGTGCCTTGGAATGCTAGTTGGAGTAATAAATCTCTGGAACAGATTTG
GAATCACACGACCTGGATGGAGTGGGACAGAGAAATTAACAATTACACAAGCTTAATACACTCCTTAATT
GAAGAATCGCAAAACCAGCAAGAAAAGAATGAACAAGAATTATTGGAATTAGATAAATGGGCAAGTTTGT
GGAATTGGTTTAACATAACAAATTGGCTGTGGTATATAAAATTATTCATAATGATAGTAGGAGGCTTGGT
AGGTTTAAGAATAGTTTTTGCTGTACTTTCTATAGTGAATAGAGTTAGGCAGGGATATTCACCATTATCG
TTTCAGACCCACCTCCCAACCCCGAGGGGACCCATGCATTGCATCTCAATTAGTCAGCAACCAGGTGTGG
AAAGTCCCCAGGCTCCCCAGCAGGCAGAAGTATGCAAAGCATGCGTCTCAATTAGTCAGCAACCATAGTC
CCGCCCCTAACTCCGCCCATCCCGCCCCTAACTCCGCCCAGTTCCGCCCATTCTCCGCCCCATGGCTGAC
TAATTTTTTTTATTTATGCAGAGGCCGAGGCCGCCTCGGCCTCTGAGCTATTCCAGAAGTAGTGAGGAGG
CTTTTTTGGAGGCCTAGGCTTTTGCAAAAAGCTTTCTAGAGGTACCACCGGAGCTTACCATGACCGAGTA
CAAGCCCACGGTGCGCCTCGCCACCCGCGACGACGTCCCCAGGGCCGTACGCACCCTCGCCGCCGCGTTC
GCCGACTACCCCGCCACGCGCCACACCGTCGATCCGGACCGCCACATCGAGCGGGTCACCGAGCTGCAAG
AACTCTTCCTCACGCGCGTCGGGCTCGACATCGGCAAGGTGTGGGTCGCGGACGACGGCGCCGCCGTGGC
GGTCTGGACCACGCCGGAGAGCGTCGAAGCGGGGGCGGTGTTCGCCGAGATCGGCCCGCGCATGGCCGAG
TTGAGCGGTTCCCGGCTGGCCGCGCAGCAACAGATGGAAGGCCTCCTGGCGCCGCACCGGCCCAAGGAGC
CCGCGTGGTTCCTGGCCACCGTCGGCGTCTCGCCCGACCACCAGGGCAAGGGTCTGGGCAGCGCCGTCGT
GCTCCCCGGAGTGGAGGCGGCCGAGCGCGCCGGGGTGCCCGCCTTCCTGGAGACCTCCGCGCCCCGCAAC
CTCCCCTTCTACGAGCGGCTCGGCTTCACCGTCACCGCCGACGTCGAGGTGCCCGAAGGACCGCGCACCT
GGTGCATGACCCGCAAGCCCGGTGCCAGTTAACGAATTCTAGATCTTGAGACAAATGGCAGTATTCATCC
ACAATTTTAAAAGAAAAGGGGGGATTGGGGGGTACAGTGCAGGGGAAAGAATAGTAGACATAATAGCAAC
AGACATACAAACTAAAGAATTACAAAAACAAATTACAAAAATTCAAAATTTTCGGGTTTATTACAGGGAC
AGCAGAGATCCACTTTGGCGCCGGCTCGAGGCCTGCAGGTGCAAAGATGGATAAAGTTTTAAACAGAGAG
GAATCTTTGCAGCTAATGGACCTTCTAGGTCTTGAAAGGAGTGGGAATTGGCTCCGGTGCCCGTCAGTGG
GCAGAGCGCACATCGCCCACAGTCCCCGAGAAGTTGGGGGGAGGGGTCGGCAATTGAACCGGTGCCTAGA
GAAGGTGGCGCGGGGTAAACTGGGAAAGTGATGTCGTGTACTGGCTCCGCCTTTTTCCCGAGGGTGGGGG
AGAACCGTATATAAGTGCAGTAGTCGCCGTGAACGTTCTTTTTCGCAACGGGTTTGCCGCCAGAACACAG
GTAAGTGCCGTGTGTGGTTCCCGCGGGCCTGGCCTCTTTACGGGTTATGGCCCTTGCGTGCCTTGAATTA
CTTCCACCTGGCTGCAGTACGTGATTCTTGATCCCGAGCTTCGGGTTGGAAGTGGGTGGGAGAGTTCGAG
GCCTTGCGCTTAAGGAGCCCCTTCGCCTCGTGCTTGAGTTGAGGCCTGGCCTGGGCGCTGGGGCCGCCGC
GTGCGAATCTGGTGGCACCTTCGCGCCTGTCTCGCTGCTTTCGATAAGTCTCTAGCCATTTAAAATTTTT
GATGACCTGCTGCGACGCTTTTTTTCTGGCAAGATAGTCTTGTAAATGCGGGCCAAGATCTGCACACTGG
TATTTCGGTTTTTGGGGCCGCGGGCGGCGACGGGGCCCGTGCGTCCCAGCGCACATGTTCGGCGAGGCGG
GGCCTGCGAGCGCGGCCACCGAGAATCGGACGGGGGTAGTCTCAAGCTGGCCGGCCTGCTCTGGTGCCTG
GCCTCGCGCCGCCGTGTATCGCCCCGCCCTGGGCGGCAAGGCTGGCCCGGTCGGCACCAGTTGCGTGAGC
GGAAAGATGGCCGCTTCCCGGCCCTGCTGCAGGGAGCTCAAAATGGAGGACGCGGCGCTCGGGAGAGCGG
GCGGGTGAGTCACCCACACAAAGGAAAAGGGCCTTTCCGTCCTCAGCCGTCGCTTCATGTGACTCCACGG
AGTACCGGGCGCCGTCCAGGCACCTCGATTAGTTCTCGAGCTTTTGGAGTACGTCGTCTTTAGGTTGGGG
GGAGGGGTTTTATGCGATGGAGTTTCCCCACACTGAGTGGGTGGAGACTGAAGTTAGGCCAGCTTGGCAC
TTGATGTAATTCTCCTTGGAATTTGCCCTTTTTGAGTTTGGATCTTGGTTCATTCTCAAGCCTCAGACAG
TGGTTCAAAGTTTTTTTCTTCCATTTCAGGTGTCGTGAGGCTAGCACCGCCACCATGGGAGGCCTTGAGA
AGAAGAAGTATGAACGAGGCTCGGCCACCAACTACATCACCCGGAACAAAGCCCGGAAGAAGCTCCAGCT
GAGCTTGGCTGACTTTAGGCGGCTGTGCATTCTGAAGGGCATTTATCCCCATGAACCCAAACACAAGAAG
AAGGTTAACAAGGGTTCTACAGCAGCCCGAACGTTTTACCTTATCAAAGACATCAGGTTTCTCCTCCACG
AACCCATTGTCAACAAGTTCCGTGAATACAAGGTGTTCGTCCGGAAGCTCCGGAAGGCTTATGGGAAGAG
CGAGTGGAACACTGTAGAGCGTTTAAAGGACAATAAGCCCAACTACAAACTCGACCACATCATCAAGGAA
CGGTATCCCACGTTCATCGATGCCCTGCGGGACCTGGACGATGCCCTCTCCATGTGCTTCCTGTTTTCCA
CCTTCCCGCGGACTGGCAAGTGCCACGTGCAGACCATTCAGCTGTGCCGCCGGCTCACTGTGGAGTTCAT
GCACTACATTATCGCTGCCCGTGCCCTGCGCAAGGTCTTCCTGTCCATCAAAGGCATTTACTACCAGGCC
GAGGTACTGGGGCAGCCCATCGTGTGGATCACTCCCTATGCCTTCTCCCATGACCACCCGACAGACGTGG
ACTACAGGGTCATGGCCACCTTCACCGAGTTCTACACCACGCTGCTGGGCTTTGTCAACTTCCGCCTTTA
CCAGTTGCTCAACCTCCACTATCCCCCGAAGCTCGAGGGTCAGGCCCAAGCAGAGGCAAAGGCCGGTGAG
GGCACCTACGCGTTGGACTCCGAGAGTTGTATGGAGAAACTGGCAGCCCTCAGTGCCAGCCTGGCCCGCG
TGGTGGTGCCTGCCACAGAGGAGGAGGCCGAGGTGGATGAGTTTCCCACCGATGGGGAGGAAGACCGCAG
GAAGGAGCTGGAGGCGCAGGAGAAGCACAAGAAGCTTTTTGAGGGCCTGAAGTTCTTCCTGAACCGAGAG
GTGCCCCGTGAGGCCCTGGCCTTCATCATCAGGAGTTTTGGTGGGGAAGTGTCCTGGGACAAATCTTTGT
GCATTGGGGCCACCTATGACGTCACAGACTCCCGCATCACCCATCAGATTGTCGACCGGCCTGGGCAGCA
GACCTCAGTCATTGGCAGGTGCTACGTGCAGCCCCAGTGGGTGTTTGACTCAGTGAACGCCAGGCTCCTT
CTCCCCGTGGCAGAGTACTTCTCTGGGGTGCAGCTGCCCCCACACCTTTCACCCTTTGTGACCGAGAAGG
AAGGAGATTACGTTCCACCTGAGAAGCTGAAGCTGCTGGCTCTGCAGCGGGGAGAGGACCCAGGAAACCT
GAATGAGTCAGAAGAGGAGGAGGAAGAGGACGACAACAACGAAGGTGATGGTGATGAAGAGGGAGAAAAT
GAGGAGGAGGAGGAAGATGCAGAGGCTGGTTCAGAAAAGGAGGAAGAGGCCCGGCTGGCAGCCCTGGAAG
AGCAGAGGATGGAGGGGAAGAAGCCCAGGGTGATGGCAGGCACCTTGAAGCTGGAGGATAAGCAGCGGCT
GGCCCAGGAGGAGGAGAGTGAGGCCAAGCGCCTGGCCATTATGATGATGAAGAAGCGGGAGAAGTACCTG
TACCAGAAGATCATGTTTGGCAAGAGGCGAAAAATCCGAGAGGCCAACAAGCTGGCGGAGAAGCGGAAAG
CCCACGATGAGGCGGTGAGGTCTGAGAAGAAGGCCAAGAAGGCAAGGCCGGAGTAGTAATGAACTAGTCC
GTAACTTGAAAGTATTTCGATTTCTTGGCTTTATATATCTTGTGGAAAGGACGAATCGCGTAAAGTCGTC
CATCTAGTACGCGTTAAGTCGACAATCAACCTCTGGATTACAAAATTTGTGAAAGATTGACTGGTATTCT
TAACTATGTTGCTCCTTTTACGCTATGTGGATACGCTGCTTTAATGCCTTTGTATCATGCTATTGCTTCC
CGTATGGCTTTCATTTTCTCCTCCTTGTATAAATCCTGGTTGCTGTCTCTTTATGAGGAGTTGTGGCCCG
TTGTCAGGCAACGTGGCGTGGTGTGCACTGTGTTTGCTGACGCAACCCCCACTGGTTGGGGCATTGCCAC
CACCTGTCAGCTCCTTTCCGGGACTTTCGCTTTCCCCCTCCCTATTGCCACGGCGGAACTCATCGCCGCC
TGCCTTGCCCGCTGCTGGACAGGGGCTCGGCTGTTGGGCACTGACAATTCCGTGGTGTTGTCGGGGAAAT
CATCGTCCTTTCCTTGGCTGCTCGCCTGTGTTGCCACCTGGATTCTGCGCGGGACGTCCTTCTGCTACGT
CCCTTCGGCCCTCAATCCAGCGGACCTTCCTTCCCGCGGCCTGCTGCCGGCTCTGCGGCCTCTTCCGCGT
CTTCGCCTTCGCCCTCAGACGAGTCGGATCTCCCTTTGGGCCGCCTCCCCGCGTCGACTTTAAGACCAAT
GACTTACAAGGCAGCTGTAGATCTTAGCCACTTTTTAAAAGAAAAGGGGGGACTGGAAGGGCTAATTCAC
TCCCAACGAAGACAAGATCTGCTTTTTGCTTGTACTGGGTCTCTCTGGTTAGACCAGATCTGAGCCTGGG
AGCTCTCTGGCTAACTAGGGAACCCACTGCTTAAGCCTCAATAAAGCTTGCCTTGAGTGCTTCAAGTAGT
GTGTGCCCGTCTGTTGTGTGACTCTGGTAACTAGAGATCCCTCAGACCCTTTTAGTCAGTGTGGAAAATC
TCTAGCAGTACGTATAGTAGTTCATGTCATCTTATTATTCAGTATTTATAACTTGCAAAGAAATGAATAT
CAGAGAGTGAGAGGAACTTGTTTATTGCAGCTTATAATGGTTACAAATAAAGCAATAGCATCACAAATTT
CACAAATAAAGCATTTTTTTCACTGCATTCTAGTTGTGGTTTGTCCAAACTCATCAATGTATCTTATCAT
GTCTGGCTCTAGCTATCCCGCCCCTAACTCCGCCCATCCCGCCCCTAACTCCGCCCAGTTCCGCCCATTC
TCCGCCCCATGGCTGACTAATTTTTTTTATTTATGCAGAGGCCGAGGCCGCCTCGGCCTCTGAGCTATTC
CAGAAGTAGTGAGGAGGCTTTTTTGGAGGCCTAGGGACGTACCCAATTCGCCCTATAGTGAGTCGTATTA
CGCGCGCTCACTGGCCGTCGTTTTACAACGTCGTGACTGGGAAAACCCTGGCGTTACCCAACTTAATCGC
CTTGCAGCACATCCCCCTTTCGCCAGCTGGCGTAATAGCGAAGAGGCCCGCACCGATCGCCCTTCCCAAC
AGTTGCGCAGCCTGAATGGCGAATGGG
[124 nt withheld, positions 7448-7571]
C
[91 nt withheld, positions 7573-7663]
A
[49 nt withheld, positions 7665-7713]
CCTTTGACGTTGGAGTCCACGTTCTTT
[37 nt withheld, positions 7741-7777]
ACCCTATCTCGGTCTATTCTTTTGATTTATAAGGGATTTTGCCGATTTCGGCCTATTGGTTAAAAAATGA
GCTGATTTAACAAAAATTTAACGCGAATTTTAACAAAATATTAACGCTTACAATTTAGGTGGCACTTTTC
GGGGAAATGTGCGCGGAACCCCTATTTGTTTATTTTTCTAAATACATTCAAATATGTATCCGCTCATGAG
ACAATAACCCTGATAAATGCTTCAATAATATTGAAAAAGGAAGAGTATGAGTATTCAACATTTCCGTGTC
GCCCTTATTCCCTTTTTTGCGGCATTTTGCCTTCCTGTTTTTGCTCACCCAGAAACGCTGGTGAAAGTAA
AAGATGCTGAAGATCAGTTGGGTGCACGAGTGGGTTACATCGAACTGGATCTCAACAGCGGTAAGATCCT
TGAGAGTTTTCGCCCCGAAGAACGTTTTCCAATGATGAGCACTTTTAAAGTTCTGCTATGTGGCGCGGTA
TTATCCCGTATTGACGCCGGGCAAGAGCAACTCGGTCGCCGCATACACTATTCTCAGAATGACTTGGTTG
AGTACTCACCAGTCACAGAAAAGCATCTTACGGATGGCATGACAGTAAGAGAATTATGCAGTGCTGCCAT
AACCATGAGTGATAACACTGCGGCCAACTTACTTCTGACAACGATCGGAGGACCGAAGGAGCTAACCGCT
TTTTTGCACAACATGGGGGATCATGTAACTCGCCTTGATCGTTGGGAACCGGAGCTGAATGAAGCCATAC
CAAACGACGAGCGTGACACCACGATGCCTGTAGCAATGGCAACAACGTTGCGCAAACTATTAACTGGCGA
ACTACTTACTCTAGCTTCCCGGCAACAATTAATAGACTGGATGGAGGCGGATAAAGTTGCAGGACCACTT
CTGCGCTCGGCCCTTCCGGCTGGCTGGTTTATTGCTGATAAATCTGGAGCCGGTGAGCGTGGGTCTCGCG
GTATCATTGCAGCACTGGGGCCAGATGGTAAGCCCTCCCGTATCGTAGTTATCTACACGACGGGGAGTCA
GGCAACTATGGATGAACGAAATAGACAGATCGCTGAGATAGGTGCCTCACTGATTAAGCATTGGTAACTG
TCAGACCAAGTTTACTCATATATACTTTAGATTGATTTAAAACTTCATTTTTAATTTAAAAGGATCTAGG
TGAAGATCCTTTTTGATAATCTCATGACCAAAATCCCTTAACGTGAGTTTTCGTTCCACTGAGCGTCAGA
CCCCGTAGAAAAGATCAAAGGATCTTCTTGAGATCCTTTTTTTCTGCGCGTAATCTGCTGCTTGCAAACA
AAAAAACCACCGCTACCAGCGGTGGTTTGTTTGCCGGATCAAGAGCTACCAACTCTTTTTCCGAAGGTAA
CTGGCTTCAGCAGAGCGCAGATACCAAATACTGTTCTTCTAGTGTAGCCGTAGTTAGGCCACCACTTCAA
GAACTCTGTAGCACCGCCTACATACCTCGCTCTGCTAATCCTGTTACCAGTGGCTGCTGCCAGTGGCGAT
AAGTCGTGTCTTACCGGGTTGGACTCAAGACGATAGTTACCGGATAAGGCGCAGCGGTCGGGCTGAACGG
GGGGTTCGTGCACACAGCCCAGCTTGGAGCGAACGACCTACACCGAACTGAGATACCTACAGCGTGAGCT
ATGAGAAAGCGCCACGCTTCCCGAAGGGAGAAAGGCGGACAGGTATCCGGTAAGCGGCAGGGTCGGAACA
GGAGAGCGCACGAGGGAGCTTCCAGGGGGAAACGCCTGGTATCTTTATAGTCCTGTCGGGTTTCGCCACC
TCTGACTTGAGCGTCGATTTTTGTGATGCTCGTCAGGGGGGCGGAGCCTATGGAAAAACGCCAGCAACGC
GGCCTTTTTACGGTTCCTGGCCTTTTGCTGGCCTTTTGCTCACATGTTCTTTCCTGCGTTATCCCCTGAT
TCTGTGGATAACCGTATTACCGCCTTTGAGTGAGCTGATACCGCTCGCCGCAGCCGAACGACCGAGCGCA
GCGAGTCAGTGAGCGAGGAAGCGGAAGAGCGCCCAATACGCAAACCGCCTCTCCCCGCGCGTTGGCCGAT
TCATTAATGCAGCTGGCACGACAGGTTTCCCGACTGGAAAGCGGGCAGTGAGCGCAACGCAATTAATGTG
AGTTAGCTCACTCATTAGGCACCCCAGGCTTTACACTTTATGCTTCCGGCTCGTATGTTGTGTGGAATTG
TGAGCGGATAACAATTTCACACAGGAAACAGCTATGACCATGATTACGCCAAGCGCGCAATTAACCCTCA
CTAAAGGGAACAAAAGCTGGAGCTGCAAGC
Features (pLannotate 1.2.2; 31 found; start..end, strand, type, name):
      5..231     +  promoter       RSV promoter: Rous sarcoma virus enhancer/promoter
    232..412     +  LTR            5' LTR (truncated): truncated 5' long terminal repeat (LTR) from HIV-1
    459..584     +  misc_feature   HIV-1 Ψ: packaging signal of human immunodeficiency virus type 1
    568..931     +  CDS            HIV-1 gag (fragment): gag protein from human immunodeficiency virus 1; gag
   1077..1310    +  misc_feature   RRE: The Rev response element (RRE) of HIV-1 allows for Rev-dependent mRNA export from the nucleus to the cytoplasm.
   1687..1713    +  CDS            Rev (fragment): human immunodeficiency virus 1 (HIV-1) Rev protein; rev; enhances nuclear export of unspliced and incompletely spliced viral mRNAs
   1720..1743    +  promoter       SV40 promoter (fragment): SV40 early promoter
   1744..1815    +  promoter       SV40 promoter (fragment): SV40 enhancer and early promoter
   1839..1974    +  rep_origin     SV40 ori: SV40 origin of replication
   2020..2616    +  CDS            PuroR (fragment): puromycin N-acetyltransferase; pac from Streptomyces; confers resistance to puromycin
   2665..2782    +  misc_feature   cPPT/CTS: central polypurine tract and central termination sequence of HIV-1
   2847..2913    +  CDS            small t antigen (fragment): SV40 (simian virus 40) small t antigen
   2920..4098    +  promoter       EF-1α promoter: strong constitutive promoter for human elongation factor EF-1α
   4115..5863    +  CDS            PES1: PESC_HUMAN - Experimental evidence at protein level: Swiss-Prot protein existence level 1. Component of the PeBoW complex, which is required for maturation of 28S and 5.8S ribosomal RNAs and formation of the 60S ribosome. From Homo sapiens (Human).
   5879..5932    +  promoter       U6 promoter (fragment): RNA polymerase III promoter for human U6 snRNA
   5974..6562    +  misc_feature   WPRE: woodchuck hepatitis virus posttranscriptional regulatory element
   6613..6632    +  misc_feature   cPPT/CTS (fragment): central polypurine tract and central termination sequence of HIV-1
   6634..6867    +  LTR            3' LTR (ΔU3): self-inactivating 3' long terminal repeat (LTR) from HIV-1
   6945..7066    +  polyA_signal   SV40 poly(A) signal: SV40 polyadenylation signal
   7106..7241    +  rep_origin     SV40 ori: SV40 origin of replication
   7262..7280    -  promoter       T7 promoter: promoter for bacteriophage T7 RNA polymerase
   7288..7443    +  CDS            lacZα (fragment): LacZα fragment of β-galactosidase; lacZ fragment
   7448..7876    +  rep_origin     f1 ori (sequence partly withheld): f1 bacteriophage origin of replication; arrow indicates direction of (+) strand synthesis
   7929..8033    +  promoter       AmpR promoter: bla
   8034..8894    +  CDS            AmpR: β-lactamase; bla; confers resistance to ampicillin, carbenicillin, and related antibiotics
   9065..9653    +  rep_origin     ori: high-copy-number ColE1/pMB1/pBR322/pUC origin of replication
   9836..9928    +  CDS            lacI (fragment): lac repressor; lacI; The lac repressor binds to the lac operator to inhibit transcription in E. coli. This inhibition can be relieved by adding lactose or isopropyl-β-D-thiogalactopyranoside (IPTG).
   9941..9962    +  protein_bind   CAP binding site: CAP binding activates transcription in the presence of cAMP. E. coli catabolite activator protein
   9977..10007   +  promoter       lac promoter: promoter for the E. coli lac operon
  10015..10031   +  protein_bind   lac operator: The lac repressor binds to the lac operator to inhibit transcription in E. coli. This inhibition can be relieved by adding lactose or isopropyl-β-D-thiogalactopyranoside (IPTG). lac repressor encoded by lacI
  10076..10094   +  promoter       T3 promoter: promoter for bacteriophage T3 RNA polymerase
