[The description below was written by a language model from this plasmid's Addgene catalogue record and pLannotate feature annotations shown in this document.]
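Description:
TFORF0163 is a third-generation-style, self-inactivating lentiviral expression plasmid built on the pLX_TRC317 backbone and belongs to a barcoded library of human transcription factor ORFs. It is maintained in E. coli at high copy through a ColE1/pUC-type origin with ampicillin resistance (AmpR), and the backbone also carries an f1 origin plus residual lac and T7/T3 promoter elements from the cloning vector. Because of the repeated LTR sequences, the depositor warns of possible recombination, and a recombination-limiting strain is listed for propagation.

The viral portion begins with an RSV promoter driving a truncated HIV-1 5' LTR, followed by the Ψ packaging signal with a gag fragment, the Rev response element, and a cPPT/CTS, and it ends with a ΔU3 3' LTR and an SV40 poly(A) signal. Together these allow the genomic RNA to be made and packaged in producer cells when helper functions are supplied in trans, while integrated proviruses lack LTR promoter activity. Within the provirus, an SV40 early promoter drives puromycin N-acetyltransferase for selection of transduced mammalian cells, and a separate EF-1α promoter drives the human PES1 ORF (pescadillo, a component of the PeBoW complex involved in 60S ribosome maturation), which was made synthetically. A WPRE downstream enhances transcript expression.

The record states that each ORF is paired with a unique 24-bp barcode. The feature table does not annotate it, though the recorded insert is about 100 bp longer than the annotated coding region. The short U6 promoter fragment detected after the ORF is probably just a flanking or primer-site sequence. The construct is intended for overexpressing PES1, alone or in pooled screens where the barcode identifies the ORF in each cell.
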