Addgene plasmid #142472: TFORF0163
Purpose: Lentiviral vector for overexpressing transcription factor ORFs with unique 24-bp barcodes. Barcodes facilitate identification of transcription factors in pooled screens.
Depositing lab: Feng Zhang. Depositing organization: Broad Institute. Publication: A transcription factor atlas of directed differentiation. Joung J, Ma S, Tay T, Geiger-Schuller KR, Kirchgatterer PC, Verdine VK, Guo B, Arias-Garcia MA, Allen WE, Singh A, Kuksenko O, Abudayyeh OO, Gootenberg JS, Fu Z, Macrae RK, Buenrostro JD, Regev A, Zhang F. Cell. 2023 Jan 5;186(1):209-229.e26. doi: 10.1016/j.cell.2022.11.026. PubMed 36608654.
Backbone
  Vector backbone: pLX_TRC317
  Backbone manufacturer: Broad Institute Genetic Perturbation Platform
  Backbone size w/o insert (bp): 8264
  Vector type: Mammalian Expression, Lentiviral
  Selectable markers: Puromycin
Growth in bacteria
  Bacterial resistance: Ampicillin, 100 μg/mL
  Growth temperature: 37°C
  Growth strain: NEB Stable
  Copy number: High Copy
Gene/Insert
  Gene/Insert name: PES1
  Species: H. sapiens (human)
  Insert size (bp): 1853
  Entrez Gene: PES1 (a.k.a. PES)
  Promoter: EF1a
  Cloning method: Unknown
  Sequencing primers: 5′ GGGTGGAGACTGAAGTTAGGCCAG; 3′ CACATAGCGTAAAAGGAGCAACATAG
Terms and licenses: Academic/Nonprofit Terms; Industry Terms: Not Available to Industry
Depositor comments: NM_001243225,ENST00000335214 . The transcription factor ORF portion of this plasmid was synthesized by Genewiz. Please test multiple small colonies in case of plasmid recombination. To make this collection available in a timely manner, a portion of this collection was not fully sequenced by Addgene. If an Addgene verified full plasmid sequence is not available, please contact us prior to placing an order to request the full sequence.
How to cite: TFORF0163 was a gift from Feng Zhang (Addgene plasmid # 142472 ; http://n2t.net/addgene:142472 ; RRID:Addgene_142472)
