>Addgene plasmid #142472 | TFORF0163 | depositor partial sequence | sequence record 279554 | Insert
ACCGCCACCATGGGAGGCCTTGAGAAGAAGAAGTATGAACGAGGCTCGGCCACCAACTACATCACCCGGA
ACAAAGCCCGGAAGAAGCTCCAGCTGAGCTTGGCTGACTTTAGGCGGCTGTGCATTCTGAAGGGCATTTA
TCCCCATGAACCCAAACACAAGAAGAAGGTTAACAAGGGTTCTACAGCAGCCCGAACGTTTTACCTTATC
AAAGACATCAGGTTTCTCCTCCACGAACCCATTGTCAACAAGTTCCGTGAATACAAGGTGTTCGTCCGGA
AGCTCCGGAAGGCTTATGGGAAGAGCGAGTGGAACACTGTAGAGCGTTTAAAGGACAATAAGCCCAACTA
CAAACTCGACCACATCATCAAGGAACGGTATCCCACGTTCATCGATGCCCTGCGGGACCTGGACGATGCC
CTCTCCATGTGCTTCCTGTTTTCCACCTTCCCGCGGACTGGCAAGTGCCACGTGCAGACCATTCAGCTGT
GCCGCCGGCTCACTGTGGAGTTCATGCACTACATTATCGCTGCCCGTGCCCTGCGCAAGGTCTTCCTGTC
CATCAAAGGCATTTACTACCAGGCCGAGGTACTGGGGCAGCCCATCGTGTGGATCACTCCCTATGCCTTC
TCCCATGACCACCCGACAGACGTGGACTACAGGGTCATGGCCACCTTCACCGAGTTCTACACCACGCTGC
TGGGCTTTGTCAACTTCCGCCTTTACCAGTTGCTCAACCTCCACTATCCCCCGAAGCTCGAGGGTCAGGC
CCAAGCAGAGGCAAAGGCCGGTGAGGGCACCTACGCGTTGGACTCCGAGAGTTGTATGGAGAAACTGGCA
GCCCTCAGTGCCAGCCTGGCCCGCGTGGTGGTGCCTGCCACAGAGGAGGAGGCCGAGGTGGATGAGTTTC
CCACCGATGGGGAGGAAGACCGCAGGAAGGAGCTGGAGGCGCAGGAGAAGCACAAGAAGCTTTTTGAGGG
CCTGAAGTTCTTCCTGAACCGAGAGGTGCCCCGTGAGGCCCTGGCCTTCATCATCAGGAGTTTTGGTGGG
GAAGTGTCCTGGGACAAATCTTTGTGCATTGGGGCCACCTATGACGTCACAGACTCCCGCATCACCCATC
AGATTGTCGACCGGCCTGGGCAGCAGACCTCAGTCATTGGCAGGTGCTACGTGCAGCCCCAGTGGGTGTT
TGACTCAGTGAACGCCAGGCTCCTTCTCCCCGTGGCAGAGTACTTCTCTGGGGTGCAGCTGCCCCCACAC
CTTTCACCCTTTGTGACCGAGAAGGAAGGAGATTACGTTCCACCTGAGAAGCTGAAGCTGCTGGCTCTGC
AGCGGGGAGAGGACCCAGGAAACCTGAATGAGTCAGAAGAGGAGGAGGAAGAGGACGACAACAACGAAGG
TGATGGTGATGAAGAGGGAGAAAATGAGGAGGAGGAGGAAGATGCAGAGGCTGGTTCAGAAAAGGAGGAA
GAGGCCCGGCTGGCAGCCCTGGAAGAGCAGAGGATGGAGGGGAAGAAGCCCAGGGTGATGGCAGGCACCT
TGAAGCTGGAGGATAAGCAGCGGCTGGCCCAGGAGGAGGAGAGTGAGGCCAAGCGCCTGGCCATTATGAT
GATGAAGAAGCGGGAGAAGTACCTGTACCAGAAGATCATGTTTGGCAAGAGGCGAAAAATCCGAGAGGCC
AACAAGCTGGCGGAGAAGCGGAAAGCCCACGATGAGGCGGTGAGGTCTGAGAAGAAGGCCAAGAAGGCAA
GGCCGGAGTAGTAATGAACTAGTCCGTAACTTGAAAGTATTTCGATTTCTTGGCTTTATATATCTTGTGG
AAAGGACGAATCGCGTAAAGTCGTCCATCTAGT
