>Addgene plasmid #142472 | TFORF0163 | depositor partial sequence | sequence record 279555 | Barcode
ATCGCGTAAAGTCGTCCATCTAGT
